Addgene plasmid #209661: pAAV.GFAP.(cyto).iATPSnFR2.A95A.A119L.HaloTag
Purpose: Expression of iATPSnFR2, low affinity
Depositing lab: Tim Brown & HHMI-JRC Tool Translation Team. Depositing organization: HHMI, Janelia Research Campus. Publication: iATPSnFR2: A high-dynamic-range fluorescent sensor for monitoring intracellular ATP. Marvin JS, Kokotos AC, Kumar M, Pulido C, Tkachuk AN, Yao JS, Brown TA, Ryan TA. Proc Natl Acad Sci U S A. 2024 May 21;121(21):e2314604121. doi: 10.1073/pnas.2314604121. Epub 2024 May 15. PubMed 38748581.
Backbone
  Vector backbone: pAAV
  Vector type: AAV
Growth in bacteria
  Bacterial resistance: Ampicillin, 100 μg/mL
  Growth temperature: 37°C
  Growth strain: NEB Stable
  Copy number: High Copy
Gene/Insert
  Gene/Insert name: iATPSnFR2.A95A.A119L.HaloTag
  Species: Synthetic
  Mutation: A95A.A119L
  Promoter: GFAP
  Cloning method: Restriction Enzyme; 5′ cloning site unknown (unknown if destroyed)
Terms and licenses: Academic/Nonprofit Terms; Industry Terms: Not Available to Industry
Depositor comments: Please visit https://doi.org/10.1101/2023.08.24.554624 for bioRxiv preprint.
How to cite: pAAV.GFAP.(cyto).iATPSnFR2.A95A.A119L.HaloTag was a gift from Tim Brown & HHMI-JRC Tool Translation Team (Addgene plasmid # 209661 ; http://n2t.net/addgene:209661 ; RRID:Addgene_209661)
