[The description below was written by a language model from this plasmid's Addgene catalogue record and pLannotate feature annotations shown in this document.]
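Description:
pAAV.GFAP.(cyto).iATPSnFR2.A95A.A119L.HaloTag is a 6.6 kb AAV transfer plasmid for expressing a low-affinity variant of the genetically encoded ATP sensor iATPSnFR2. It is maintained in E. coli on a high-copy ColE1/pUC-type origin with ampicillin selection (β-lactamase under its own promoter), and it also carries an f1 phage origin. A recombination-deficient strain is listed for growth, as is common for ITR-containing plasmids. Two AAV2 inverted terminal repeats (one annotated only as a fragment) flank the expression cassette. These are the cis elements needed to replicate and package the intervening DNA into recombinant AAV particles when rep, cap and helper functions are supplied in trans.

The catalogue lists a GFAP promoter, which is generally used to direct expression to astrocytes. It is not annotated in the feature table but presumably occupies the unannotated stretch between the left ITR and the coding region. The sensor reading frame consists of a circularly permuted EGFP inserted between two fragments of the bacterial F1F0-ATP synthase epsilon subunit (atpC). ATP binding to the epsilon subunit is thereby coupled to a change in green fluorescence. The variant is designated A95A.A119L and is recorded as low affinity. Fused downstream is HaloTag, annotated as the dhaA haloalkane dehalogenase from which it derives. HaloTag covalently binds chloroalkane dye ligands and can provide a second fluorescence channel alongside the sensor. The "(cyto)" in the name indicates cytosolic localisation, and no targeting sequence is annotated. A WPRE follows to enhance transcript expression, then an SV40 polyadenylation signal. The construct is suited to transfection or AAV delivery for imaging intracellular ATP.
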