Features (pLannotate 1.2.2; 15 found; start..end, strand, type, name):
     44..472     -  rep_origin     f1 ori (sequence partly withheld): f1 bacteriophage origin of replication; arrow indicates direction of (+) strand synthesis
    477..546     -  CDS            lacZα (fragment): LacZα fragment of β-galactosidase; lacZ fragment
    541..673     -  repeat_region  AAV2 ITR (fragment): inverted terminal repeat of adeno-associated virus serotype 2 inverted
   1456..1776    +  CDS            atpC (fragment): ATPE_GEOKA - Experimental evidence at protein level: Swiss-Prot protein existence level 1. Produces ATP from ADP in the presence of a proton gradient across the membrane. From Geobacillus kaustophilus (strain HTA426).
   1789..2508    +  CDS            cEGFP: cEGFP is a basic (constitutively fluorescent) green fluorescent protein published in 2008, derived from Aequorea victoria.
   2521..2592    +  CDS            atpC (fragment): ATPE_BACP3 - Experimental evidence at protein level: Swiss-Prot protein existence level 1. Produces ATP from ADP in the presence of a proton gradient across the membrane. From Bacillus sp. (strain PS3).
   2641..3519    +  CDS            dhaA: DHAA_PSEPV - Experimental evidence at protein level: Swiss-Prot protein existence level 1. Catalyzes hydrolytic cleavage of carbon-halogen bonds in halogenated aliphatic compounds, leading to the formation of the corresponding primary alcohols, halide ions and protons. Has a broad substrate specificity, as it is able to dehalogenate mono- and di- chlorinated and brominated alkanes (up to at least C10), and the two isomers of 1,3-dichloropropene to 3-chloroallyl alcohol; the highest activity was found with 1,2-dibromoethane, while no activity was observed with the analog 1,2-dichloroethane. Fro
   3559..4147    +  misc_feature   WPRE: woodchuck hepatitis virus posttranscriptional regulatory element
   4175..4296    -  polyA_signal   SV40 poly(A) signal: SV40 polyadenylation signal
   4319..4387    -  CDS            large T antigen (fragment): large T antigen from SV40 (simian virus 40)
   4458..4591    +  repeat_region  AAV2 ITR: inverted terminal repeat of adeno-associated virus serotype 2 inverted
   4585..4641    -  CDS            lacI (fragment): lac repressor; lacI; The lac repressor binds to the lac operator to inhibit transcription in E. coli. This inhibition can be relieved by adding lactose or isopropyl-β-D-thiogalactopyranoside (IPTG).
   4824..5412    -  rep_origin     ori: high-copy-number ColE1/pMB1/pBR322/pUC origin of replication
   5583..6443    -  CDS            AmpR: β-lactamase; bla; confers resistance to ampicillin, carbenicillin, and related antibiotics
   6444..6548    -  promoter       AmpR promoter: bla
>Addgene plasmid #209661 | pAAV.GFAP.(cyto).iATPSnFR2.A95A.A119L.HaloTag | addgene full sequence | sequence record 413356 | Addgene NGS Result
CCGAAAAGTGCCACCTAAATTGTAAGCGTTAATATTTTGTTAAAATTCGCGTTAAATTTTTGTTAAATCA
GCTCATTTTTTAACCAATAGGCCGAAATCGGCAAAATCCCTTATAAATCAAAAGAATAGACCGAGATAGG
GT
[37 nt withheld, positions 143-179]
AAAGAACGTGGACTCCAACGTCAAAGG
[49 nt withheld, positions 207-255]
T
[91 nt withheld, positions 257-347]
G
[124 nt withheld, positions 349-472]
CCCATTCGCCATTCAGGCTGCGCAACTGTTGGGAAGGGCGATCGGTGCGGGCCTCTTCGCTATTACGCCA
GCTGCGCGCTCGCTCGCTCACTGAGGCCGCCCGGGCAAAGCCCGGGCGTCGGGCGACCTTTGGTCGCCCG
GCCTCAGTGAGCGAGCGAGCGCGCAGAGAGGGAGTGGCCAACTCCATCACTAGGGGTTCCTTGTAGTTAA
TGATTAACCCGCCATGCTACTTATCTACGTAGCCATGCTCTAGGAAGATCGTAGGTTAATTAATAACATA
TCCTGGTGTGGAGTAGGGGACGCTGCTCTGACAGAGGCTCGGGGGCCTGAGCTGGCTCTGTGAGCTGGGG
AGGAGGCAGACAGCCAGGCCTTTGTCTGCAAGCAGACCTGGCAGCATTGGGCTGGCCGCCCCCCAGGGCC
TCCTCTTCATGCCCAGTGAATGACTCACCTTGGCACAGACACAATGTTCGGGGTGGGCACAGTGCCTGCT
TCCCGCCGCACCCCAGCCCCCCTCAAATGCCTTCCGAGAAGCCCATTGAGCAGGGGGCTTGCATTGCACC
CCAGCCTGACAGCCTGGCATCTTGGGATAAAAGCAGCACAGCCCCCTAGGGGCTGCCCTTGCTGTGTGGC
GCCACCGGCGGTGGAGAACAAGGCTCTATTCAGCCTGTGCCCAGGAAAGGGGATCAGGGGATGCCCAGGC
ATGGACAGTGGGTGGCAGGGGGGGAGAGGAGGGCTGTCTGCTTCCCAGAAGTCCAAGGACACAAATGGGT
GAGGGGAGAGCTCTCCCCATAGCTGGGCTGCGGCCCAACCCCACCCCCTCAGGCTATGCCAGGGGGTGTT
GCCAGGGGCACCCGGGCATCGCCAGTCTAGCCCACTCCTTCATAAAGCCCTCGCATCCCAGGAGCGAGCA
GAGCCAGAGCAGGTTGGAGAGGAGACGCATCACCTCCGCTGCTCGCGGGGATCCCGCCACCATGGGCAGA
TCTATGAAGACTATTCACGTGAGTGTCGTAACTCCCGACGGGCCTGTATATGAGGATGACGTTGAAATGG
TGAGCGTCAAAGCAAAAAGTGGCGAGCTCGGTATTCTCCCAGGCCACATTCCCTTGAAAGCTCCCCTAGA
GATCAGTGCCGCACGCCTGAAGAAAGGGGGCAAAACACAGTATATCGCTGTGTCAGGCGGCAACCTCGAA
GTGCGGCCTGACAAGGTGACCATCTATGCCCAGGCAGCCGAGAGGGCTGAGGATATCGATGTCCTGCGCG
CCAAGGCCGCCAAGGAGAGAGCCGAGCGCCGACTCCAATCACAGGTCCTGGTCGGGAACGTCTATATCAC
CGCCGACAAGCAGAAGAACGGCATCAAGGCGAACTTCAAGATCCGCCACAACGTGGAGGACGGCAGCATG
CAGCTCGCCGACCACTACCAGCAGAACACCCCCATCGGCGACGGCCCCGTGCTGCTGCCCGACAACCACT
ACCTGAGCACCCAGTCCGTGCTGAGCAAAGACCCTAACGAGAAGCGCGATCACATGGTCCTGCTGGAGTT
CGTGACCGCCGCCGGGATCACTCTCGGCATGGACGAGCTGTACAAGGGCGGTACCGGAGGGAGCATGAGC
AAGGGCGAGGAGCTGTTCACCGGGGTGGTGCCCATCCTGGTCGAGCTGGACGGCGACGTAAACGGCCACA
AGTTCAGCGTGCGCGGCGAGGGCGAGGGCGATGCCACCAACGGCAAGCTGACCCTGAAGTTCATCTGCAC
CACCGGCAAGCTGCCCGTGCCCTGGCCCACCCTCGTGACCACCCTGACCTACGGCGTGCAGTGCTTCAGC
CGCTACCCCGACCACATGAAGCAGCACGACTTCTTCAAGTCCGCCATGCCCGAAGGCTACGTCCAGGAGC
GCACCATCAGCTTCAAGGACGACGGCACCTACAAGACCCGCGCCGAGGTGAAGTTCGAGGGCGACACCCT
GGTGAACCGCATCGAGCTGAAGGGCATCGACTTCAAGGAGGACGGCAACATCCTGGGGCACAAGCTGGAG
TACAACTTTATTTGTGTGGACATCGATTTTAAGCGCGCCGAGCTCTTGCTTAAGCGCGCAATGAATAGGC
TCTCAGTTGCCGAAATGAAGCTGCAGGGCGGAGGCTCGGGCGGAGGTGGGTCGGGTGGCGGCGGATCAAT
GGCCGAGATCGGCACCGGCTTCCCCTTCGACCCCCACTACGTGGAGGTGCTGGGCGAGCGCATGCACTAC
GTTGACGTGGGCCCCCGCGACGGCACCCCCGTGCTGTTCCTGCACGGCAACCCCACCAGCAGCTACGTGT
GGCGCAACATCATCCCCCACGTGGCCCCCACCCACCGCACTATCGCCCCCGACCTGATCGGCATGGGCAA
GAGCGACAAGCCCGACCTGGGCTACTTCTTCGACGACCACGTGCGCTTCATGGACGCCTTCATCGAGGCC
CTGGGCCTGGAGGAGGTGGTGCTGGTGATCCACGACTGGGGCAGCGCCCTGGGCTTCCACTGGGCCAAGC
GCAACCCCGAGCGCGTGAAGGGCATCGCCTTCATGGAGTTCATCCGCCCCATCCCCACCTGGGACGAGTG
GCCCGAGTTCGCCCGCGAGACCTTCCAGGCCTTCCGCACCACCGACGTGGGCCGCAAGCTGATCATCGAC
CAGAACGTGTTCATCGAGGGCACCCTGCCCATGGGCGTGGTGCGCCCCCTGACCGAGGTGGAGATGGACC
ACTACCGCGAGCCCTTCCTGAACCCCGTGGACCGCGAGCCCCTGTGGCGCTTCCCCAACGAGCTGCCCAT
CGCCGGCGAGCCCGCCAACATCGTGGCCCTGGTGGAGGAGTACATGGACTGGCTGCACCAGAGCCCCGTG
CCCAAGCTGCTGTTCTGGGGCACCCCCGGCGTGCTGATCCCCCCCGCCGAGGCCGCCCGCCTGGCCAAGA
GCCTGCCCAACGTTAAGGCCGTGGACATCGGCCCCGGCCTGAACCTGCTCCAGGAGGACAACCCCGACCT
GATCGGCAGCGAGATCGCCCGCTGGCTGAGCACCCTCGAGATCAGCGGCTAGAAGCTTTTCGAATTAGCT
TATCATAATCAACCTCTGGATTACAAAATTTGTGAAAGATTGACTGGTATTCTTAACTATGTTGCTCCTT
TTACGCTATGTGGATACGCTGCTTTAATGCCTTTGTATCATGCTATTGCTTCCCGTATGGCTTTCATTTT
CTCCTCCTTGTATAAATCCTGGTTGCTGTCTCTTTATGAGGAGTTGTGGCCCGTTGTCAGGCAACGTGGC
GTGGTGTGCACTGTGTTTGCTGACGCAACCCCCACTGGTTGGGGCATTGCCACCACCTGTCAGCTCCTTT
CCGGGACTTTCGCTTTCCCCCTCCCTATTGCCACGGCGGAACTCATCGCCGCCTGCCTTGCCCGCTGCTG
GACAGGGGCTCGGCTGTTGGGCACTGACAATTCCGTGGTGTTGTCGGGGAAATCATCGTCCTTTCCTTGG
CTGCTCGCCTGTGTTGCCACCTGGATTCTGCGCGGGACGTCCTTCTGCTACGTCCCTTCGGCCCTCAATC
CAGCGGACCTTCCTTCCCGCGGCCTGCTGCCGGCTCTGCGGCCTCTTCCGCGTCTTCGCCTTCGCCCTCA
GACGAGTCGGATCTCCCTTTGGGCCGCCTCCCCGCATCGGAGGCCGCTTCGAGCAGACATGATAAGATAC
ATTGATGAGTTTGGACAAACCACAACTAGAATGCAGTGAAAAAAATGCTTTATTTGTGAAATTTGTGATG
CTATTGCTTTATTTGTAACCATTATAAGCTGCAATAAACAAGTTAACAACAACAATTGCATTCATTTTAT
GTTTCAGGTTCAGGGGGAGATGTGGGAGGTTTTTTAAAGCAAGTAAAACCTCTACAAATGTGGTAAAATC
GATAAGGATCTTCCTAGAGCATGGCTACGTAGATAAGTAGCATGGCGGGTTAATCATTAACTACAAGGAA
CCCCTAGTGATGGAGTTGGCCACTCCCTCTCTGCGCGCTCGCTCGCTCACTGAGGCCGGGCGACCAAAGG
TCGCCCGACGCCCGGGCTTTGCCCGGGCGGCCTCAGTGAGCGAGCGAGCGCGCAGCTGCATTAATGAATC
GGCCAACGCGCGGGGAGAGGCGGTTTGCGTATTGGGCGCTCTTCCGCTTCCTCGCTCACTGACTCGCTGC
GCTCGGTCGTTCGGCTGCGGCGAGCGGTATCAGCTCACTCAAAGGCGGTAATACGGTTATCCACAGAATC
AGGGGATAACGCAGGAAAGAACATGTGAGCAAAAGGCCAGCAAAAGGCCAGGAACCGTAAAAAGGCCGCG
TTGCTGGCGTTTTTCCATAGGCTCCGCCCCCCTGACGAGCATCACAAAAATCGACGCTCAAGTCAGAGGT
GGCGAAACCCGACAGGACTATAAAGATACCAGGCGTTTCCCCCTGGAAGCTCCCTCGTGCGCTCTCCTGT
TCCGACCCTGCCGCTTACCGGATACCTGTCCGCCTTTCTCCCTTCGGGAAGCGTGGCGCTTTCTCATAGC
TCACGCTGTAGGTATCTCAGTTCGGTGTAGGTCGTTCGCTCCAAGCTGGGCTGTGTGCACGAACCCCCCG
TTCAGCCCGACCGCTGCGCCTTATCCGGTAACTATCGTCTTGAGTCCAACCCGGTAAGACACGACTTATC
GCCACTGGCAGCAGCCACTGGTAACAGGATTAGCAGAGCGAGGTATGTAGGCGGTGCTACAGAGTTCTTG
AAGTGGTGGCCTAACTACGGCTACACTAGAAGAACAGTATTTGGTATCTGCGCTCTGCTGAAGCCAGTTA
CCTTCGGAAAAAGAGTTGGTAGCTCTTGATCCGGCAAACAAACCACCGCTGGTAGCGGTGGTTTTTTTGT
TTGCAAGCAGCAGATTACGCGCAGAAAAAAAGGATCTCAAGAAGATCCTTTGATCTTTTCTACGGGGTCT
GACGCTCAGTGGAACGAAAACTCACGTTAAGGGATTTTGGTCATGAGATTATCAAAAAGGATCTTCACCT
AGATCCTTTTAAATTAAAAATGAAGTTTTAAATCAATCTAAAGTATATATGAGTAAACTTGGTCTGACAG
TTACCAATGCTTAATCAGTGAGGCACCTATCTCAGCGATCTGTCTATTTCGTTCATCCATAGTTGCCTGA
CTCCCCGTCGTGTAGATAACTACGATACGGGAGGGCTTACCATCTGGCCCCAGTGCTGCAATGATACCGC
GAGACCCACGCTCACCGGCTCCAGATTTATCAGCAATAAACCAGCCAGCCGGAAGGGCCGAGCGCAGAAG
TGGTCCTGCAACTTTATCCGCCTCCATCCAGTCTATTAATTGTTGCCGGGAAGCTAGAGTAAGTAGTTCG
CCAGTTAATAGTTTGCGCAACGTTGTTGCCATTGCTACAGGCATCGTGGTGTCACGCTCGTCGTTTGGTA
TGGCTTCATTCAGCTCCGGTTCCCAACGATCAAGGCGAGTTACATGATCCCCCATGTTGTGCAAAAAAGC
GGTTAGCTCCTTCGGTCCTCCGATCGTTGTCAGAAGTAAGTTGGCCGCAGTGTTATCACTCATGGTTATG
GCAGCACTGCATAATTCTCTTACTGTCATGCCATCCGTAAGATGCTTTTCTGTGACTGGTGAGTACTCAA
CCAAGTCATTCTGAGAATAGTGTATGCGGCGACCGAGTTGCTCTTGCCCGGCGTCAATACGGGATAATAC
CGCGCCACATAGCAGAACTTTAAAAGTGCTCATCATTGGAAAACGTTCTTCGGGGCGAAAACTCTCAAGG
ATCTTACCGCTGTTGAGATCCAGTTCGATGTAACCCACTCGTGCACCCAACTGATCTTCAGCATCTTTTA
CTTTCACCAGCGTTTCTGGGTGAGCAAAAACAGGAAGGCAAAATGCCGCAAAAAAGGGAATAAGGGCGAC
ACGGAAATGTTGAATACTCATACTCTTCCTTTTTCAATATTATTGAAGCATTTATCAGGGTTATTGTCTC
ATGAGCGGATACATATTTGAATGTATTTAGAAAAATAAACAAATAGGGGTTCCGCGCACATTTCC
